Addgene plasmid #71358: csd6_13-330_W158A/pET28b(+) N-tag
Purpose: csd6, construct:13-330, pET28b(+) N-tag, mutation:W158A
Depositing lab: SeWon Suh. Depositing organization: Seoul National University. Publication: The Cell Shape-determining Csd6 Protein from Helicobacter pylori Constitutes a New Family of l,d-Carboxypeptidase. Kim HS, Im HN, An DR, Yoon JY, Jang JY, Mobashery S, Hesek D, Lee M, Yoo J, Cui M, Choi S, Kim C, Lee NK, Kim SJ, Kim JY, Bang G, Han BW, Lee BI, Yoon HJ, Suh SW. J Biol Chem. 2015 Oct 9;290(41):25103-17. doi: 10.1074/jbc.M115.658781. Epub 2015 Aug 25. PubMed 26306031.
Backbone
  Vector backbone: pET28(+)
  Backbone manufacturer: Novagen
  Backbone size w/o insert (bp): 5300
  Total vector size (bp): 6200
  Vector type: Bacterial Expression
Growth in bacteria
  Bacterial resistance: Kanamycin, 50 μg/mL
  Growth temperature: 37°C
  Growth strain: DH5alpha
  Growth instructions: To produce protein, transform into Rosetta2(DE3)pLysS cells. induction: 18 degree @ 20 hours
  Copy number: Low Copy
Gene/Insert
  Gene/Insert name: HP0518 (alt name: Csd6)
  Species: changed Tryptophan 158 to Alanine
  Insert size (bp): 954
  Entrez Gene: HP0518 (a.k.a. HP0518)
  Promoter: T7
  Tag / fusion protein: Histidine tag (N terminal on backbone)
  Cloning method: Restriction Enzyme; 5′ cloning site NdeI (unknown if destroyed); 3′ cloning site XhoI (unknown if destroyed)
  Sequencing primers: 5′ T7 promoter; 3′ T7 terminator
Terms and licenses: Academic/Nonprofit Terms; Industry Terms: Not Available to Industry
How to cite: csd6_13-330_W158A/pET28b(+) N-tag was a gift from SeWon Suh (Addgene plasmid # 71358 ; http://n2t.net/addgene:71358 ; RRID:Addgene_71358)
