[The description below was written by a language model from this plasmid's Addgene catalogue record.]
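Description:
csd6_13-330_W158A/pET28b(+) N-tag is a bacterial expression plasmid built on the Novagen pET28 backbone, listed at about 6.2 kb in total with a roughly 5.3 kb backbone. It is selected with kanamycin and is recorded as low copy. No feature table accompanies the record, so backbone elements such as the replication origin are not itemised.

The insert is a 954 bp fragment of HP0518, the gene for the cell shape-determining protein Csd6. The construct name indicates that it covers residues 13–330, so the extreme N terminus of the protein is omitted. It carries a single point mutation changing tryptophan 158 to alanine. The species field of the record was filled with this mutation rather than an organism, but the associated publication title identifies Csd6 as a Helicobacter pylori protein and describes it as founding a new family of L,D-carboxypeptidases. The fragment was cloned by restriction digestion between NdeI and XhoI, placing it under the T7 promoter and in frame with the backbone-encoded N-terminal histidine tag, which allows purification by immobilised metal affinity chromatography.

Because transcription depends on T7 RNA polymerase, the plasmid is maintained in a cloning strain without that polymerase and moved into a DE3 lysogen for protein production; the record names a Rosetta2(DE3)pLysS host for this. The construct is suited to producing recombinant W158A Csd6 for biochemical or structural comparison with the wild-type protein. The record does not state the specific role attributed to Trp158.
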