>Addgene plasmid #71358 | csd6_13-330_W158A/pET28b(+) N-tag | addgene partial sequence | sequence record 138334 | T7 5'-TAATACGACTCACTATAGGG-3'
AGAAGGAGATATACCATGGGCAGCAGCCATCATCATCATCATCACAGCAGCGGCCTGGTGCCGCGCGGCA
GCCATATGGTGGGATTGAATGCTAGTGATCGTTTGTTAGAAATCATGCGCCTTTATCAAAAACAAGGCTT
GGAAATGGTGGGTCAAAAGTTGGATTCTTATTTAGCGGATAAATCTTTTTGGGCAGAAGAACTTCAAAAC
AAGGACACGGATTTTGGCTATTATCAAAACAAGCAGTTTTTATTTGTGGCTAATAAATCCAAGCCCAGTT
TGGAGTTTTATGAGATAGAAAATAACATGCTTAAAAAAATCAACAGCTCTAAAGCTCTTGTAGGCTCTAA
AAAGGGCGATAAGACTTTAGAGGGCGATTTGGCCACGCCTATTGGAGTGTATCGTATCACGCAGAAATTA
GAGCGCTTGGATCAATATTATGGCGTTTTGGCTTTTGTAACGAATTACCCTAATTTGTATGATACCTTGA
AAAAACGCACCGGGCATGGCATTGCGGTGCATGGAATGCCTTTAAATGGCGATCGGAATGAATTGAACAC
CAAGGGCTGTATTGCGATTGAAAACCCGCTTTTAAGCTCTTATGACAAAGTGTTAAAAGGCGAAAAAGCG
TTCCTCATCACCTATGAAGACAAGTTTTTCCCAAGCACCAAAGAAGAATTGAGCATGATTTTAAGCTCCC
TTTTTCAATGGAAAGAAGCCTGGGCTAGGGGCGATTTTGAACGCTACATGCGTTTTTATAACC
