>Addgene plasmid #71358 | csd6_13-330_W158A/pET28b(+) N-tag | addgene partial sequence | sequence record 138414 | T7term 5'-GCTAGTTATTGCTCAGCGG-3'
GCCGGATCTCAGTGGTGGTGGTGGTGGTGCTCGAGTTATTTTTCCATTATAATAGACACTTGATTGTTTT
CAATCTCTATATAGAGTTCTTTTTGAGAATTGGAGCTATAAGAGAGCTTGTTATGCTGGTAGGCTTTATA
ATCTTGGTCAAACACCACATAAAACAAGCGTTTGTTCTGAGAGTTGGGGTAAGGGATCACATTGATAGAG
GAAAAAGCGATATTCTTTTTTTCGTTTTTTGCAAACACCCTTTTTTTATACTCTTTAAAAGCGTTAAATT
TCATGCCGTCATAGCGAGTGAAATTGGGGTTATAAAAACGCATGTAGCGTTCAAAATCGCCCCTAGCCCA
GGCTTCTTTCCATTGAAAAAGGGAGCTTAAAATCATGCTCAATTCTTCTTTGGTGCTTGGGAAAAACTTG
TCTTCATAGGTGATGAGGAACGCTTTTTCGCCTTTTAACACTTTGTCATAAGAGCTTAAAAGCGGGTTTT
CAATCGCAATACAGCCCTTGGTGTTCAATTCATTCCGATCGCCATTTAAAGGCATTCCATGCACCGCAAT
GCCATGCCCGGTGCGTTTTTTCAAGGTATCATACAAATTAGGGTAATTCGTTACAAAAGCCAAAACGCCA
TAATATTGATCCAAGCGCTCTAATTTCTGCGTGATACGATACACTCCAATAGGCGTGGC
